>Addgene plasmid #193454 | vHB8 | addgene full sequence | sequence record 381998 | Addgene NGS Result
AGATCTGCGAGGGGAGATGGTTGAAGAAGCTGTGGAAGAGGACTGGGCGGTACTACCAGCAGCGAACATG
CCATCGCCCCCCGAGGCCCCATGTCGCGTCAGCAGGGACGGCGTAGGGCCAGGATGTCTCGTAGGGGAGG
GAGGCGGATTGTTCGCCCCCTGAGTTGCAGATGCGGATCGTGTGCTGCTCATTTGCTTCATTCTATGCAA
TTGGATCCAATTGGAATTTGTAGATTAATCTGTTGGCAAGGAACCAAGGTCGATTGGGCGGGACCATCGA
AGAGAAACCTCAGGGAAAAGGCATTTCAGATTTCTTTTATATTTCGCACGGGGCGATCAAACAGCGAGAA
AACCGACAGACACGTGACTCTGGAGTTCCTCATGAAATTTCTGATGTTTATGAATTTTGATTGGCTATTC
TGATAAAGAGGCAAGCCGGAGTTTATCTTGGAATATTCTCAGGCCACGTCATACTCCGGCAGGGGGGCAC
GGGGGACAAAAGCGGGAGGGCGAAGCGGCCGTCTTTTTTCTTTGCTTCCGAGGAGAGCGTAGACTATACC
AACACCACCAATCCACCCATATGGTGAGCAAGGGCGAGGAGCTGTTCACCGGGGTGGTGCCCATCCTGGT
CGAGCTGGACGGCGACGTAAACGACCACAAGTTCAGCGTGTCCGGCGAGGGCGAGGGCGATGCCACCTAC
GGCAAGCTGACCCTGAAGTTCATCTGCACCACCGGCAAGCTGCCCGTGCCCTGGCCCACCCTCGTGACCA
CCCTGACCTACGGCGTGCAGTGCTTCAGCCGCTACCCCGACCACATGAAGCAGCACGACTTCTTCAAGTC
CGCCATGCCCGAAGGCTACGTCCAGGAGCGCACCATCTTCTTCAAGGACGACGGCAACTACAAGACCCGC
GCCGAGGTGAAGTTCGAGGGCGACACCCTGGTGAACCGCATCGAGCTGAAGGGCATCGACTTCAAGGAGG
ACGGCAACATCCTGGGGCACAAGCTGGAGTACAACTACAACAGCCACAACGTCTATATCATGGCCGACAA
GCAGAAGAACGGCATCAAGGTGAACTTCAAGATCCGCCACAACATCGAGGACGGCAGCGTGCAGCTCGCC
GACCACTACCAGCAGAACACCCCCATCGGCGACGGCCCCGTGCTGCTGCCCGACAACCACTACCTGAGCA
CCCAGTCCGCCCTGAGCAAAGACCCCAACGAGAAGCGCGATCACATGGTCCTGCTGGAGTTCGTGACCGC
CGCCGGGATCACTCTCGGCATGGACGAGCTGTACAAGCTCGAGGACAAGAAGTACTCCATCGGTCTCGAC
ATCGGCACCAACTCGGTCGGCTGGGCCGTCATCACCGACGAGTACAAGGTGCCCTCCAAGAAGTTCAAGG
TGCTCGGCAACACGGACAGGCACTCGATCAAGAAGAACCTCATCGGCGCGCTCCTCTTCGACTCGGGAGA
GACGGCCGAGGCCACCCGTCTCAAGCGCACGGCTCGTAGGCGCTACACCAGGCGCAAGAACCGCATCTGC
TACCTCCAGGAGATCTTCTCGAACGAGATGGCCAAGGTGGACGACTCCTTCTTCCACAGGCTGGAGGAGA
GCTTCCTGGTGGAGGAGGACAAGAAGCACGAGCGCCACCCGATCTTCGGTAACATCGTGGACGAGGTCGC
CTACCACGAGAAGTACCCCACCATCTACCATCTCCGGAAGAAGCTGGTCGACTCGACCGACAAGGCGGAC
CTGAGGCTGATCTACCTGGCCCTCGCGCACATGATCAAGTTCAGGGGCCACTTCCTCATCGAGGGTGACC
TCAACCCCGACAACTCTGACGTGGATAAGCTCTTCATCCAGCTCGTCCAGACCTACAACCAGCTCTTCGA
GGAGAACCCCATCAACGCGTCGGGCGTCGACGCCAAGGCCATCCTCTCCGCTCGCCTCTCCAAGTCCCGC
AGGCTGGAGAACCTTATCGCCCAGCTGCCCGGCGAGAAGAAGAACGGCCTCTTCGGCAACCTGATCGCCC
TCTCTCTGGGCCTGACCCCGAACTTCAAGAGCAACTTCGACCTCGCTGAGGACGCCAAGCTGCAGCTCAG
CAAGGACACCTACGATGACGACCTCGATAACCTCCTCGCTCAGATCGGCGACCAGTACGCCGACCTTTTC
CTCGCCGCCAAGAACCTCTCGGACGCCATCCTGCTCTCGGATATCCTCCGCGTCAACACCGAGATCACCA
AGGCCCCCCTCTCCGCCTCCATGATCAAGCGCTACGACGAGCACCACCAGGACTTGACGCTCCTGAAGGC
CCTCGTGCGCCAGCAGCTCCCCGAGAAGTACAAGGAGATCTTCTTCGATCAGTCCAAGAACGGCTACGCC
GGCTACATCGATGGCGGTGCCTCGCAGGAGGAGTTCTACAAGTTCATCAAGCCCATCCTCGAGAAGATGG
ACGGCACCGAGGAGCTGCTCGTGAAGCTCAACCGAGAGGATCTCCTCCGCAAGCAGCGCACCTTCGACAA
CGGCAGCATCCCGCACCAGATCCACCTCGGTGAGCTCCATGCCATCCTGCGCCGCCAGGAGGATTTCTAC
CCCTTCCTCAAGGACAACCGCGAGAAGATCGAAAAGATCCTTACCTTCCGCATCCCCTACTACGTGGGCC
CGCTGGCCCGAGGCAACTCGCGCTTCGCCTGGATGACCCGCAAGTCGGAGGAGACGATCACGCCCTGGAA
CTTCGAGGAGGTGGTGGACAAGGGTGCCTCGGCCCAGTCGTTCATCGAGAGGATGACCAACTTCGACAAG
AACCTCCCCAACGAGAAGGTCCTGCCCAAGCACAGCCTGCTCTACGAGTACTTCACCGTGTACAACGAGC
TCACCAAGGTCAAGTACGTCACCGAGGGCATGCGCAAGCCCGCGTTCCTCAGCGGCGAGCAGAAGAAGGC
GATCGTCGATCTTCTCTTCAAGACCAACCGCAAGGTGACGGTCAAGCAGCTCAAGGAGGACTACTTCAAG
AAGATCGAGTGCTTCGATTCTGTGGAGATCAGCGGCGTTGAGGACCGCTTCAACGCCTCGCTCGGCACCT
ACCACGACCTGCTGAAGATCATCAAGGACAAGGATTTCCTCGACAACGAGGAGAACGAGGACATCCTCGA
GGACATCGTCCTCACCCTCACCCTCTTCGAGGACCGCGAGATGATCGAGGAGCGCCTCAAGACCTACGCC
CACCTCTTCGACGATAAGGTGATGAAGCAGCTGAAGCGGCGGCGATACACGGGCTGGGGCAGGCTCTCGA
GGAAGCTGATCAACGGCATCCGCGACAAGCAGAGCGGCAAGACCATCCTCGACTTCCTCAAGTCCGACGG
CTTCGCGAACCGCAACTTCATGCAGCTCATCCACGACGACTCCCTCACGTTCAAGGAGGACATCCAGAAG
GCCCAGGTCTCCGGCCAGGGCGACAGCCTCCACGAGCACATCGCCAACCTCGCCGGCAGCCCCGCCATCA
AGAAGGGCATTCTGCAGACCGTGAAGGTGGTCGACGAACTGGTCAAGGTCATGGGCCGCCACAAGCCGGA
GAACATCGTGATCGAGATGGCGCGCGAGAACCAGACCACCCAGAAGGGTCAGAAGAACTCCCGTGAGCGC
ATGAAGCGTATTGAGGAGGGCATCAAGGAGCTCGGTTCCCAGATCCTCAAGGAGCACCCCGTCGAGAACA
CCCAGCTGCAGAATGAGAAGCTGTACCTCTACTACCTCCAGAACGGCCGCGACATGTACGTCGACCAGGA
GCTCGACATCAACCGTCTTTCGGACTACGACGTCGACCACATCGTCCCCCAGTCGTTCCTGAAGGACGAC
TCGATCGACAACAAGGTCCTGACCCGCTCCGACAAGAACCGCGGTAAGAGCGACAACGTCCCCTCGGAGG
AGGTCGTCAAGAAGATGAAGAACTACTGGAGGCAGCTCCTCAACGCCAAGCTGATCACTCAGAGGAAGTT
CGACAACCTGACTAAGGCCGAGCGCGGCGGCCTTAGCGAGCTGGACAAGGCCGGTTTCATCAAGCGCCAG
CTCGTCGAGACCCGGCAGATCACCAAGCACGTCGCCCAGATTCTCGATTCGAGGATGAACACGAAGTACG
ATGAGAACGACAAGCTCATCCGTGAGGTCAAGGTCATCACCCTGAAGTCGAAGCTCGTGTCCGACTTCCG
CAAGGACTTCCAGTTCTACAAGGTCCGCGAGATCAACAACTACCACCACGCCCACGATGCCTACCTCAAC
GCTGTGGTGGGTACCGCCCTCATCAAGAAGTATCCTAAGCTCGAGTCGGAGTTCGTCTACGGCGACTACA
AGGTGTACGACGTGCGCAAGATGATCGCTAAGAGCGAGCAGGAGATCGGTAAGGCCACCGCCAAGTACTT
CTTCTACTCCAACATCATGAACTTCTTCAAGACCGAGATCACCCTGGCGAACGGCGAGATCCGCAAGCGC
CCTCTCATCGAGACCAACGGCGAGACTGGCGAGATCGTGTGGGATAAGGGCAGGGACTTCGCCACCGTGA
GGAAGGTCCTCTCGATGCCGCAGGTCAACATCGTCAAGAAGACGGAGGTCCAAACCGGTGGCTTCTCCAA
GGAGTCCATCCTGCCCAAGAGGAACAGCGACAAGCTGATCGCCCGCAAGAAGGACTGGGACCCCAAGAAG
TATGGCGGCTTCGACAGCCCTACCGTCGCCTACTCGGTGCTGGTCGTGGCCAAGGTCGAGAAGGGCAAGT
CCAAGAAGCTGAAGTCCGTCAAGGAGCTCCTCGGCATCACCATCATGGAGCGCTCGTCGTTCGAGAAGAA
CCCGATCGACTTCCTCGAGGCGAAGGGTTACAAGGAGGTGAAGAAGGACCTCATCATTAAGCTCCCGAAG
TACAGCCTCTTCGAGCTGGAGAACGGCCGCAAGCGCATGCTCGCGTCGGCCGGTGAGCTCCAGAAGGGCA
ACGAGCTCGCCCTGCCCAGCAAGTACGTGAACTTCCTCTACCTGGCGTCGCACTACGAGAAGCTCAAGGG
CTCGCCCGAGGACAACGAGCAGAAGCAGCTGTTCGTGGAGCAGCACAAGCACTACCTGGACGAGATCATC
GAGCAGATCTCCGAGTTCAGCAAGCGCGTGATCCTCGCCGACGCCAACCTCGACAAGGTGCTGTCCGCCT
ACAACAAGCACCGCGACAAGCCCATCCGCGAGCAGGCCGAGAACATCATCCACCTCTTCACGCTCACCAA
CCTGGGCGCCCCGGCCGCCTTCAAGTACTTTGACACGACCATCGACCGCAAGCGCTACACCTCCACCAAG
GAGGTGCTCGACGCCACTCTCATCCACCAGAGCATTACCGGCCTCTACGAGACCAGGATCGATCTCAGCC
AGCTGGGCGGTGACGGAGGATCCGGACCACCAAAGAAGAAGCGTAAGGTCTACCCATACGACGTCCCAGA
CTACGCCTAATCTAGATGCCCCCACCTCGTCCGCCCAACCCAAGCTCTCTGCAAGTCTACGCTCTACCAT
CCTCCGAAAGCATGTCTCTTGTGCTCTCGACACGAGTCGCGCTCCAAGCTCTGACCTCGCCCTGACGAAC
GCGGCTCGTTGACAATTTTGTTTACAAGACCCAAAAAAAACATAAAAAACTCTCAAAAAATGTTCTCGCC
TTCATCAATATTGGCCATTAGCCATATTATTCATTGGTTATATAGCATAAATCAATATTGGCTATTGGCC
ATTGCATACGTTGTATCTATATCATAATATGTACAAGTAAAGCGGCCTCGAGAATTCACGCGTCCGGAGG
CCTCTCCCCTAGGTGCAGCGTTGAAGCCCCCGAGCCCGACGACCCACCAAATATCTTCGTCACCGCATGT
GGCAAGCTCTCCATCTTCTTCTTCTTATTCGCTTTATCTTTCTTTTTCCGTTTCTGATTTCCCATTCATT
TCTTTTTTCTATTTTAGGAAAGGTCCGCTCCTTTTTCGTCCCACAAGCGAAGGAGACGACCGGCCAGGAG
TGGTTCAAGAAGGCGCCAGCCATGCACTTCATGAGACAAGGCCGGTTAGCTTAGTTGGTAGAGCGTGGTG
CTAATAACGCCAAGGTCGTGGGTTCGATCCCCATACTGGCCAGCGGCCGCGTTTTAGAGCTAGAAATAGC
AAGTTAAAATAAGGCTAGTCCGTTATCAACTTGAAAAAGTGGCACCGAGTCGGTGCTTTTTTGACTAGAG
TCGACCCAACAACAACAATTGCATTCATTTTATGTTTCAGGTTCAGGGGGAGATGTGGGAGGTTTTTTAA
AGCAAGTAAAACCTCTACAAATGTGGTAAAATCCGATAAGGATCGATCCGGGCTGGCGTAATAGCGAAGA
GGCCCGCACCGATCGCCCTTCCCAACAGTTGCGCAGCCTGAATGGCGAATGG
[124 nt withheld, positions 6423-6546]
C
[91 nt withheld, positions 6548-6638]
A
[49 nt withheld, positions 6640-6688]
CCTTTGACGTTGGAGTCCACGTTCTTT
[37 nt withheld, positions 6716-6752]
ACCCTATCTCGGTCTATTCTTTTGATTTATAAGGGATTTTGCCGATTTCGGCCTATTGGTTAAAAAATGA
GCTGATTTAACAAAAATTTAACGCGAATTTTAACAAAATATTAACGCTTACAATTTCCTGATGCGGTATT
TTCTCCTTACGCATCTGTGCGGTATTTCACACCGCATACGCGGATCTGCGCAGCACCATGGCCTGAAATA
ACCTCTGAAAGAGGAACTTGGTTAGGTACCTTCTGAGGCGGAAAGAACCAGCTGTGGAATGTGTGTCAGT
TAGGGTGTGGAAAGTCCCCAGGCTCCCCAGCAGGCAGAAGTATGCAAAGCATGCATCTCAATTAGTCAGC
AACCAGGTGTGGAAAGTCCCCAGGCTCCCCAGCAGGCAGAAGTATGCAAAGCATGCATCTCAATTAGTCA
GCAACCATAGTCCCGCCCCTAACTCCGCCCATCCCGCCCCTAACTCCGCCCAGTTCCGCCCATTCTCCGC
CCCATGGCTGACTAATTTTTTTTATTTATGCAGAGGCCGAGGCCGCCTCGGCCTCTGAGCTATTCCAGAA
GTAGTGAGGAGGCTTTTTTGGAGGATCAAACGACGCCTTGCAACAAGCTGAGAAAAAACCAGGATCGGCA
AGGAAGGATTTTCAACGGAAACGTTGGCATCACCGGGTATAAAAAGGGGCCAATTTTTTTGTTGATTTGT
TGCGCGAATTCTTGCTTTCGGCATCGAATTCAAGGGAGAAGGAGTCGATTCACACATACAACAAGATCCT
AGGCTTTTGCAAAAAGCTTGATTCTTCTGACACAACAGTCTCGAACTTAAGGCTAGAGCCACCATGATTG
AACAAGATGGATTGCACGCAGGTTCTCCGGCCGCTTGGGTGGAGAGGCTATTCGGCTATGACTGGGCACA
ACAGACAATCGGCTGCTCTGATGCCGCCGTGTTCCGGCTGTCAGCGCAGGGGCGCCCGGTTCTTTTTGTC
AAGACCGACCTGTCCGGTGCCCTGAATGAACTGCAGGACGAGGCAGCGCGGCTATCGTGGCTGGCCACGA
CGGGCGTTCCTTGCGCAGCTGTGCTCGACGTTGTCACTGAAGCGGGAAGGGACTGGCTGCTATTGGGCGA
AGTGCCGGGGCAGGATCTCCTGTCATCTCACCTTGCTCCTGCCGAGAAAGTATCCATCATGGCTGATGCA
ATGCGGCGGCTGCATACGCTTGATCCGGCTACCTGCCCATTCGACCACCAAGCGAAACATCGCATCGAGC
GAGCACGTACTCGGATGGAAGCCGGTCTTGTCGATCAGGATGATCTGGACGAAGAGCATCAGGGGCTCGC
GCCAGCCGAACTGTTCGCCAGGCTCAAGGCGCGCATGCCCGACGGCGAGGATCTCGTCGTGACCCATGGC
GATGCCTGCTTGCCGAATATCATGGTGGAAAATGGCCGCTTTTCTGGATTCATCGACTGTGGCCGGCTGG
GTGTGGCGGACCGCTATCAGGACATAGCGTTGGCTACCCGTGATATTGCTGAAGAGCTTGGCGGCGAATG
GGCTGACCGCTTCCTCGTGCTTTACGGTATCGCCGCTCCCGATTCGCAGCGCATCGCCTTCTATCGCCTT
CTTGACGAGTTCTTCTGAGCGGGACTCTGGGGTTCGAAATGACCGACCAAGCGACGCCCAACCTGCCATC
ACGATGGCCGCAATAAAATATCTTTATTTTCATTACATCTGTGTGTTGGTTTTTTGTGTGAATCGATAGC
GATAAGGATCCGCGTATGGTGCACTCTCAGTACAATCTGCTCTGATGCCGCATAGTTAAGCCAGCCCCGA
CACCCGCCAACACCCGCTGACGCGCCCTGACGGGCTTGTCTGCTCCCGGCATCCGCTTACAGACAAGCTG
TGACCGTCTCCGGGAGCTGCATGTGTCAGAGGTTTTCACCGTCATCACCGAAACGCGCGAGACGAAAGGG
CCTCGTGATACGCCTATTTTTATAGGTTAATGTCATGATAATAATGGTTTCTTAGACGTCAGGTGGCACT
TTTCGGGGAAATGTGCGCGGAACCCCTATTTGTTTATTTTTCTAAATACATTCAAATATGTATCCGCTCA
TGAGACAATAACCCTGATAAATGCTTCAATAATATTGAAAAAGGAAGAGTATGAGTATTCAACATTTCCG
TGTCGCCCTTATTCCCTTTTTTGCGGCATTTTGCCTTCCTGTTTTTGCTCACCCAGAAACGCTGGTGAAA
GTAAAAGATGCTGAAGATCAGTTGGGTGCACGAGTGGGTTACATCGAACTGGATCTCAACAGCGGTAAGA
TCCTTGAGAGTTTTCGCCCCGAAGAACGTTTTCCAATGATGAGCACTTTTAAAGTTCTGCTATGTGGCGC
GGTATTATCCCGTATTGACGCCGGGCAAGAGCAACTCGGTCGCCGCATACACTATTCTCAGAATGACTTG
GTTGAGTACTCACCAGTCACAGAAAAGCATCTTACGGATGGCATGACAGTAAGAGAATTATGCAGTGCTG
CCATAACCATGAGTGATAACACTGCGGCCAACTTACTTCTGACAACGATCGGAGGACCGAAGGAGCTAAC
CGCTTTTTTGCACAACATGGGGGATCATGTAACTCGCCTTGATCGTTGGGAACCGGAGCTGAATGAAGCC
ATACCAAACGACGAGCGTGACACCACGATGCCTGTAGCAATGGCAACAACGTTGCGCAAACTATTAACTG
GCGAACTACTTACTCTAGCTTCCCGGCAACAATTAATAGACTGGATGGAGGCGGATAAAGTTGCAGGACC
ACTTCTGCGCTCGGCCCTTCCGGCTGGCTGGTTTATTGCTGATAAATCTGGAGCCGGTGAGCGTGGGTCT
CGCGGTATCATTGCAGCACTGGGGCCAGATGGTAAGCCCTCCCGTATCGTAGTTATCTACACGACGGGGA
GTCAGGCAACTATGGATGAACGAAATAGACAGATCGCTGAGATAGGTGCCTCACTGATTAAGCATTGGTA
ACTGTCAGACCAAGTTTACTCATATATACTTTAGATTGATTTAAAACTTCATTTTTAATTTAAAAGGATC
TAGGTGAAGATCCTTTTTGATAATCTCATGACCAAAATCCCTTAACGTGAGTTTTCGTTCCACTGAGCGT
CAGACCCCGTAGAAAAGATCAAAGGATCTTCTTGAGATCCTTTTTTTCTGCGCGTAATCTGCTGCTTGCA
AACAAAAAAACCACCGCTACCAGCGGTGGTTTGTTTGCCGGATCAAGAGCTACCAACTCTTTTTCCGAAG
GTAACTGGCTTCAGCAGAGCGCAGATACCAAATACTGTTCTTCTAGTGTAGCCGTAGTTAGGCCACCACT
TCAAGAACTCTGTAGCACCGCCTACATACCTCGCTCTGCTAATCCTGTTACCAGTGGCTGCTGCCAGTGG
CGATAAGTCGTGTCTTACCGGGTTGGACTCAAGACGATAGTTACCGGATAAGGCGCAGCGGTCGGGCTGA
ACGGGGGGTTCGTGCACACAGCCCAGCTTGGAGCGAACGACCTACACCGAACTGAGATACCTACAGCGTG
AGCTATGAGAAAGCGCCACGCTTCCCGAAGGGAGAAAGGCGGACAGGTATCCGGTAAGCGGCAGGGTCGG
AACAGGAGAGCGCACGAGGGAGCTTCCAGGGGGAAACGCCTGGTATCTTTATAGTCCTGTCGGGTTTCGC
CACCTCTGACTTGAGCGTCGATTTTTGTGATGCTCGTCAGGGGGGCGGAGCCTATGGAAAAACGCCAGCA
ACGCGGCCTTTTTACGGTTCCTGGCCTTTTGCTGGCCTTTTGCTCACATGGCTCGAC
Features (pLannotate 1.2.2; 17 found; start..end, strand, type, name):
    581..1297    +  CDS            EGFP: EGFP is a basic (constitutively fluorescent) green fluorescent protein published in 1996, derived from Aequorea victoria. It is reported to be a rapidly-maturing weak dimer with moderate acid sensitivity.
   1304..5404    +  CDS            cas9: CAS9_STRP1 - Also known as csn1 From Streptococcus pyogenes serotype M1.
   6059..6131    +  ncRNA          tRNA: Accession: RF00005 - tRNA
   6141..6216    +  misc_RNA       gRNA scaffold: guide RNA scaffold for the Streptococcus pyogenes CRISPR/Cas9 system
   6260..6328    -  CDS            large T antigen (fragment): large T antigen from SV40 (simian virus 40)
   6352..6419    +  CDS            lacZα (fragment): LacZα fragment of β-galactosidase; lacZ fragment
   6423..6851    +  rep_origin     f1 ori (sequence partly withheld): f1 bacteriophage origin of replication; arrow indicates direction of (+) strand synthesis
   6879..6930    -  misc_feature   bom (fragment): basis of mobility region from pBR322
   7036..7333    +  promoter       SV40 promoter: SV40 enhancer and early promoter
   7520..7540    +  promoter       SRα promoter (fragment): hybrid promoter consisting of the SV40 early promoter plus part of the long terminal repeat of human T-lymphotrophic virus 1
   7586..8377    +  CDS            neo: KKA2_KLEPN - Also known as kan, nptII. Experimental evidence at protein level: Swiss-Prot protein existence level 1. Resistance to kanamycin, neomycin, paromomycin, ribostamycin, butirosin and gentamicin B. From Klebsiella pneumoniae.
   8444..8492    +  polyA_signal   poly(A) signal: synthetic polyadenylation signal
   8512..8566    -  misc_feature   bom (fragment): basis of mobility region from pBR322
   8668..8703    -  CDS            rop (fragment): Rop protein, which maintains plasmids at low copy number; rop
   8798..8902    +  promoter       AmpR promoter: bla
   8903..9763    +  CDS            AmpR: β-lactamase; bla; confers resistance to ampicillin, carbenicillin, and related antibiotics
   9934..10522   +  rep_origin     ori: high-copy-number ColE1/pMB1/pBR322/pUC origin of replication
