[The description below was written by a language model from this plasmid's Addgene catalogue record and pLannotate feature annotations shown in this document.]
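Description:
vHB8 is a CRISPR/Cas9 expression plasmid built on the vc2 backbone for use in the amoeba Acanthamoeba castellanii, delivering both the nuclease and a guide RNA from a single vector of roughly 10.5 kb. It is propagated in E. coli through a high-copy ColE1/pUC-type origin with ampicillin selection (AmpR under its own bla promoter), and it also carries an f1 phage origin. For selection in the amoeba host, a neomycin phosphotransferase (neo) gene confers geneticin resistance. The annotation places an SV40 enhancer/early promoter upstream of neo and a synthetic polyadenylation signal downstream of it.

The main payload is a GFP-Cas9-NLS fusion recorded as driven by a GAPDH promoter, although the promoter itself is not annotated in the feature table. The annotation shows EGFP immediately upstream of, and on the same strand as, Streptococcus pyogenes Cas9, so the fluorescent protein appears to sit at the N-terminus of the nuclease. This matches the insert name but differs from the catalogue field, which lists GFP as a C-terminal tag. The nuclear localisation signal is not separately annotated. The fusion allows expression and localisation of the nuclease to be followed by fluorescence.

Downstream of Cas9, a tRNA element lies directly before the S. pyogenes gRNA scaffold, an arrangement commonly used so that endogenous tRNA processing releases the guide from a longer transcript. The record gives a NotI restriction site in place of a spacer, which suggests an empty guide position where user-chosen targeting sequences are cloned. According to the associated publication title, the system was applied to CRISPR/Cas9 studies of giant pandoravirus evolution, with the amoeba serving as the expressing host.
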