Addgene plasmid #193454: vHB8
Purpose: Expression of GFP-Cas9-NLS and gRNA in A. castellanii
Depositing lab: Chantal Abergel. Depositing organization: CNRS UMR 7256, Laboratoire Information Genomique et Structurale. Publication: Evolution of giant pandoravirus revealed by CRISPR/Cas9. Bisio H, Legendre M, Giry C, Philippe N, Alempic JM, Jeudy S, Abergel C. Nat Commun. 2023 Jan 26;14(1):428. doi: 10.1038/s41467-023-36145-4. PubMed 36702819.
Backbone
  Vector backbone: vc2
  Backbone size w/o insert (bp): 5699
  Total vector size (bp): 10526
  Vector type: CRISPR
  Selectable markers: geneticin
Growth in bacteria
  Bacterial resistance: Ampicillin, 100 μg/mL
  Growth temperature: 37°C
  Growth strain: DH5alpha
  Copy number: Unknown
Gene/Insert
  Gene/Insert name: GFP-Cas9-NLS
  gRNA/shRNA sequence: NotI restriction site
  Species: Synthetic; Acanthamoeba castellanii
  Promoter: GAPDH
  Tag / fusion protein: GFP (C terminal on insert)
  Cloning method: Gibson Cloning
  Sequencing primers: 5′ ACCAATCCACCCATATGGTGAGCAAGGGCGAGGAGC; 3′ GGTGGGGGCATCTAGATTAGTCACCGCCCAGCTGG
Terms and licenses: Academic/Nonprofit Terms; Industry Terms: Not Available to Industry
How to cite: vHB8 was a gift from Chantal Abergel (Addgene plasmid # 193454 ; http://n2t.net/addgene:193454 ; RRID:Addgene_193454)
